Addgene plasmid #34585: p3xFLAG-mE47
Depositing lab: Celeste Nelson. Publication: Snail1, Snail2, and E47 promote mammary epithelial branching morphogenesis. Lee K, Gjorevski N, Boghaert E, Radisky DC, Nelson CM. EMBO J. 2011 May 24;30(13):2662-74. doi: 10.1038/emboj.2011.159. PubMed 21610693.
Backbone
  Vector backbone: p3xFlag-CMV-7.1
  Backbone manufacturer: Sigma
  Backbone size w/o insert (bp): 4700
  Vector type: Mammalian Expression
Growth in bacteria
  Bacterial resistance: Ampicillin, 100 μg/mL
  Growth temperature: 37°C
  Growth strain: DH5alpha
  Copy number: High Copy
Gene/Insert
  Gene/Insert name: E47 (alt name: Tcf3)
  Species: M. musculus (mouse)
  Insert size (bp): 2000
  Entrez Gene: Tcf3 (a.k.a. A1, ALF2, E12, E12/E47, E2A, E47, KA1, ME2, Pan1, Pan2, TCF-3, Tcfe2a, VDIR, bHLHb21)
  Promoter: CMV
  Tag / fusion protein: 3xFLAG (N terminal on backbone)
  Cloning method: Restriction Enzyme; 5′ cloning site EcoRI (not destroyed); 3′ cloning site BamHI (not destroyed)
  Sequencing primers: 5′ CMV forward
Terms and licenses: Academic/Nonprofit Terms; Industry Terms: Not Available to Industry
How to cite: p3xFLAG-mE47 was a gift from Celeste Nelson (Addgene plasmid # 34585 ; http://n2t.net/addgene:34585 ; RRID:Addgene_34585)
