[The description below was written by a language model from this plasmid's Addgene catalogue record and pLannotate feature annotations shown in this document.]
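Description:
p3xFLAG-mE47 is a mammalian expression plasmid built on the commercial p3xFLAG-CMV-7.1 backbone, carrying the mouse E47 coding sequence, an isoform product of the Tcf3 (E2A) gene. The insert of roughly 2 kb was cloned between EcoRI and BamHI sites, both of which remain intact, and the sequenced construct totals about 6.6 kb. In bacteria it is maintained at high copy from a ColE1/pUC-type origin and selected with ampicillin through the β-lactamase gene. An f1 origin is also present, which can support single-stranded DNA production. Remnants of lac regulatory sequence (lac promoter and operator, CAP site, lacI and lacZα fragments) and a T7 promoter are annotated in the backbone but are not part of the expression cassette.

The expression unit consists of the human cytomegalovirus immediate early enhancer and promoter, followed by a backbone-encoded 3xFLAG epitope that includes an enterokinase cleavage site, then the Tcf3 open reading frame, and finally the human growth hormone polyadenylation signal. This arrangement yields strong constitutive expression of N-terminally 3xFLAG-tagged E47 in transfected mammalian cells, allowing the protein to be detected or immunoprecipitated with anti-FLAG antibodies. An SV40 enhancer/early promoter region is annotated downstream of the poly(A) signal, but no mammalian selection marker appears in the feature table, so the plasmid appears suited mainly to transient expression.

E47 is a basic helix-loop-helix transcription factor that dimerizes with tissue-specific bHLH partners to regulate cell fate. The associated publication examined E47 alongside Snail1 and Snail2 in mammary epithelial branching morphogenesis, indicating the construct was used for ectopic E47 expression in that context.
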