Features (pLannotate 1.2.2; 16 found; start..end, strand, type, name):
    152..170     -  promoter       T7 promoter: promoter for bacteriophage T7 RNA polymerase
    208..224     -  protein_bind   lac operator: The lac repressor binds to the lac operator to inhibit transcription in E. coli. This inhibition can be relieved by adding lactose or isopropyl-β-D-thiogalactopyranoside (IPTG). lac repressor encoded by lacI
    232..262     -  promoter       lac promoter: promoter for the E. coli lac operon
    277..298     -  protein_bind   CAP binding site: CAP binding activates transcription in the presence of cAMP. E. coli catabolite activator protein
    311..403     -  CDS            lacI (fragment): lac repressor; lacI; The lac repressor binds to the lac operator to inhibit transcription in E. coli. This inhibition can be relieved by adding lactose or isopropyl-β-D-thiogalactopyranoside (IPTG).
    586..1174    -  rep_origin     ori: high-copy-number ColE1/pMB1/pBR322/pUC origin of replication
   1345..2205    -  CDS            AmpR: β-lactamase; bla; confers resistance to ampicillin, carbenicillin, and related antibiotics
   2206..2310    -  promoter       AmpR promoter: bla
   2337..2765    +  rep_origin     f1 ori (sequence partly withheld): f1 bacteriophage origin of replication; arrow indicates direction of (+) strand synthesis
   2796..2950    -  CDS            lacZα (fragment): LacZα fragment of β-galactosidase; lacZ fragment
   3110..3489    +  enhancer       CMV enhancer: human cytomegalovirus immediate early enhancer
   3491..3690    +  promoter       CMV promoter: human cytomegalovirus (CMV) immediate early promoter
   3723..3788    +  CDS            3xFLAG: three tandem FLAG® epitope tags, followed by an enterokinase cleavage site
   3807..5750    +  CDS            Tcf3: TFE2_MOUSE - Also known as Alf2, Me2, Tcfe2a. Experimental evidence at protein level: Swiss-Prot protein existence level 1. Transcriptional regulator involved in the initiation of neuronal differentiation and mesenchymal to epithelial transition (PubMed:15226298, PubMed:18214987). Heterodimers between TCF3 and tissue-specific basic helix-loop-helix (bHLH) proteins play major roles in determining tissue-specific cell fate during embryogenesis, like muscle or early B-cell differentiation (PubMed:18214987). Together with TCF15, required for the mesenchymal to epithelial transition (PubMed:1130938
   5761..6383    +  polyA_signal   hGH poly(A) signal: human growth hormone polyadenylation signal
   6412..113     +  promoter       SV40 promoter (across the origin): SV40 enhancer and early promoter
>Addgene plasmid #34585 | p3xFLAG-mE47 | addgene full sequence | sequence record 424665 | Addgene NGS Result
CGCCCCATGGCTGACTAATTTTTTTTATTTATGCAGAGGCCGAGGCCGCCTCGGCCTCTGAGCTATTCCA
GAAGTAGTGAGGAGGCTTTTTTGGAGGCCTAGGCTTTTGCAAAAAGCTCCTCGAGGAACTGAAAAACCAG
AAAGTTAATTCCCTATAGTGAGTCGTATTAAATTCGTAATCATGTCATAGCTGTTTCCTGTGTGAAATTG
TTATCCGCTCACAATTCCACACAACATACGAGCCGGAAGCATAAAGTGTAAAGCCTGGGGTGCCTAATGA
GTGAGCTAACTCACATTAATTGCGTTGCGCTCACTGCCCGCTTTCCAGTCGGGAAACCTGTCGTGCCAGC
TGCATTAATGAATCGGCCAACGCGCGGGGAGAGGCGGTTTGCGTATTGGGCGCTCTTCCGCTTCCTCGCT
CACTGACTCGCTGCGCTCGGTCGTTCGGCTGCGGCGAGCGGTATCAGCTCACTCAAAGGCGGTAATACGG
TTATCCACAGAATCAGGGGATAACGCAGGAAAGAACATGTGAGCAAAAGGCCAGCAAAAGGCCAGGAACC
GTAAAAAGGCCGCGTTGCTGGCGTTTTTCCATAGGCTCCGCCCCCCTGACGAGCATCACAAAAATCGACG
CTCAAGTCAGAGGTGGCGAAACCCGACAGGACTATAAAGATACCAGGCGTTTCCCCCTGGAAGCTCCCTC
GTGCGCTCTCCTGTTCCGACCCTGCCGCTTACCGGATACCTGTCCGCCTTTCTCCCTTCGGGAAGCGTGG
CGCTTTCTCATAGCTCACGCTGTAGGTATCTCAGTTCGGTGTAGGTCGTTCGCTCCAAGCTGGGCTGTGT
GCACGAACCCCCCGTTCAGCCCGACCGCTGCGCCTTATCCGGTAACTATCGTCTTGAGTCCAACCCGGTA
AGACACGACTTATCGCCACTGGCAGCAGCCACTGGTAACAGGATTAGCAGAGCGAGGTATGTAGGCGGTG
CTACAGAGTTCTTGAAGTGGTGGCCTAACTACGGCTACACTAGAAGAACAGTATTTGGTATCTGCGCTCT
GCTGAAGCCAGTTACCTTCGGAAAAAGAGTTGGTAGCTCTTGATCCGGCAAACAAACCACCGCTGGTAGC
GGTGGTTTTTTTGTTTGCAAGCAGCAGATTACGCGCAGAAAAAAAGGATCTCAAGAAGATCCTTTGATCT
TTTCTACGGGGTCTGACGCTCAGTGGAACGAAAACTCACGTTAAGGGATTTTGGTCATGAGATTATCAAA
AAGGATCTTCACCTAGATCCTTTTAAATTAAAAATGAAGTTTTAAATCAATCTAAAGTATATATGAGTAA
ACTTGGTCTGACAGTTACCAATGCTTAATCAGTGAGGCACCTATCTCAGCGATCTGTCTATTTCGTTCAT
CCATAGTTGCCTGACTCCCCGTCGTGTAGATAACTACGATACGGGAGGGCTTACCATCTGGCCCCAGTGC
TGCAATGATACCGCGAGACCCACGCTCACCGGCTCCAGATTTATCAGCAATAAACCAGCCAGCCGGAAGG
GCCGAGCGCAGAAGTGGTCCTGCAACTTTATCCGCCTCCATCCAGTCTATTAATTGTTGCCGGGAAGCTA
GAGTAAGTAGTTCGCCAGTTAATAGTTTGCGCAACGTTGTTGCCATTGCTACAGGCATCGTGGTGTCACG
CTCGTCGTTTGGTATGGCTTCATTCAGCTCCGGTTCCCAACGATCAAGGCGAGTTACATGATCCCCCATG
TTGTGCAAAAAAGCGGTTAGCTCCTTCGGTCCTCCGATCGTTGTCAGAAGTAAGTTGGCCGCAGTGTTAT
CACTCATGGTTATGGCAGCACTGCATAATTCTCTTACTGTCATGCCATCCGTAAGATGCTTTTCTGTGAC
TGGTGAGTACTCAACCAAGTCATTCTGAGAATAGTGTATGCGGCGACCGAGTTGCTCTTGCCCGGCGTCA
ATACGGGATAATACCGCGCCACATAGCAGAACTTTAAAAGTGCTCATCATTGGAAAACGTTCTTCGGGGC
GAAAACTCTCAAGGATCTTACCGCTGTTGAGATCCAGTTCGATGTAACCCACTCGTGCACCCAACTGATC
TTCAGCATCTTTTACTTTCACCAGCGTTTCTGGGTGAGCAAAAACAGGAAGGCAAAATGCCGCAAAAAAG
GGAATAAGGGCGACACGGAAATGTTGAATACTCATACTCTTCCTTTTTCAATATTATTGAAGCATTTATC
AGGGTTATTGTCTCATGAGCGGATACATATTTGAATGTATTTAGAAAAATAAACAAATAGGGGTTCCGCG
CACATTTCCCCGAAAAGTGCCACCTG
[124 nt withheld, positions 2337-2460]
C
[91 nt withheld, positions 2462-2552]
A
[49 nt withheld, positions 2554-2602]
CCTTTGACGTTGGAGTCCACGTTCTTT
[37 nt withheld, positions 2630-2666]
ACCCTATCTCGGTCTATTCTTTTGATTTATAAGGGATTTTGCCGATTTCGGCCTATTGGTTAAAAAATGA
GCTGATTTAACAAAAATTTAACGCGAATTTTAACAAAATATTAACGCTTACAATTTCCATTCGCCATTCA
GGCTGCGCAACTGTTGGGAAGGGCGATCGGTGCGGGCCTCTTCGCTATTACGCCAGCTGGCGAAAGGGGG
ATGTGCTGCAAGGCGATTAAGTTGGGTAACGCCAGGGTTTTCCCAGTCACGACGTTGTAAAACGACGGCC
AGTGCCAAGCTGATCTATACATTGAATCAATATTGGCAATTAGCCATATTAGTCATTGGTTATATAGCAT
AAATCAATATTGGCTATTGGCCATTGCATACGTTGTATCTATATCATAATATGTACATTTATATTGGCTC
ATGTCCAATATGACCGCCATGTTGACATTGATTATTGACTAGTTATTAATAGTAATCAATTACGGGGTCA
TTAGTTCATAGCCCATATATGGAGTTCCGCGTTACATAACTTACGGTAAATGGCCCGCCTGGCTGACCGC
CCAACGACCCCCGCCCATTGACGTCAATAATGACGTATGTTCCCATAGTAACGCCAATAGGGACTTTCCA
TTGACGTCAATGGGTGGAGTATTTACGGTAAACTGCCCACTTGGCAGTACATCAAGTGTATCATATGCCA
AGTCCGCCCCCTATTGACGTCAATGACGGTAAATGGCCCGCCTGGCATTATGCCCAGTACATGACCTTAC
GGGACTTTCCTACTTGGCAGTACATCTACGTATTAGTCATCGCTATTACCATGGTGATGCGGTTTTGGCA
GTACACCAATGGGCGTGGATAGCGGTTTGACTCACGGGGATTTCCAAGTCTCCACCCCATTGACGTCAAT
GGGAGTTTGTTTTGGCACCAAAATCAACGGGACTTTCCAAAATGTCGTAATAACCCCGCCCCGTTGACGC
AAATGGGCGGTAGGCGTGTACGGTGGGAGGTCTATATAAGCAGAGCTCGTTTAGTGAACCGTCAGAATTA
ACCATGGACTACAAAGACCATGACGGTGATTATAAAGATCATGACATCGATTACAAGGATGACGATGACA
AGCTTGCGGCCGCGAATTCAATGATGAACCAGTCTCAGAGAATGGCACCCGTGGGCTCTGACAAGGAACT
GAGTGACCTCCTGGACTTCAGCATGATGTTCCCGCTACCTGTGGCCAATGGGAAGAGCCGGCCCGCCTCC
CTCGGGGGAACCCAGTTTGCAGGCTCAGGACTGGAGGACCGACCCAGCTCAGGCTCCTGGGGCAGCAGTG
ACCAGAACAGTTCTTCCTTTGACCCTAGCCGGACATACAGCGAAGGTGCCCACTTCAGTGACTCCCACAG
CAGCCTGCCGCCTTCCACGTTCCTAGGAGCTGGGCTTGGAGGCAAGGGCAGTGAGCGGAATGCCTATGCC
ACCTTTGGGAGAGACACCAGTGTTGGCACCTTGAGTCAGGCTGGCTTCCTGCCAGGTGAGCTGAGCCTCA
GCAGTCCCGGGCCACTGTCCCCATCGGGCATCAAGAGCAGCTCCCAGTATTACCCCTCATTCCCCAGCAA
CCCTCGTCGGAGAGCTGCAGATGGTGGCCTGGATACTCAGCCGAAGAAGGTCCGGAAGGTTCCGCCTGGT
CTCCCTTCCTCGGTGTATCCGCCCAGCTCAGGTGACAGCTACAGCAGGGATGCTGCAGCCTACCCCTCCG
CCAAGACCCCCAGCAGCGCTTACCCCTCCCCCTTCTACGTGGCAGATGGCAGCCTGCACCCATCAGCTGA
GCTCTGGAGTACGCCTAGCCAGGTGGGCTTTGGGCCCATGCTAGGTGACGGCTCTTCCCCTCTGCCCCTT
GCACCGGGCAGCAGCTCCGTGGGCAGTGGTACCTTTGGGGGCCTCCAGCAGCAGGATCGCATGGGCTACC
AGCTGCATGGATCTGAGGTTAATGGCTCGCTCCCAGCTGTATCCAGCTTTTCGGCTGCCCCTGGCACTTA
CAGTGGGACTTCCGGCCACACGCCCCCTGTGAGTGGGGCCGCAGCTGAAAGCCTCCTAGGCACCCGAGGG
ACTACAGCCAGCAGCTCAGGGGATGCCCTTGGGAAGGCACTGGCCTCGATCTACTCCCCGGATCACTCCA
GCAATAATTTCTCACCTAGCCCCTCAACGCCTGTGGGTTCACCCCAGGGCCTGCCAGGGACATCACAGTG
GCCCCGGGCAGGAGCGCCCAGTGCCTTATCCCCCAACTACGATGCAGGTCTCCATGGCCTGAGCAAGATG
GAGGACCGCTTGGACGAGGCCATCCATGTCCTGCGAAGCCACGCTGTTGGCACCGCTAGCGATCTCCATG
GGCTTTTGCCTGGCCATGGCGCACTGACCACGAGCTTCACCGGCCCCATGTCACTGGGCGGGCGGCATGC
CGGCCTGGTCGGGGGAAGCCATCCTGAGGAGGGCCTCACAAGTGGGGCCAGTCTTTTGCATAACCATGCC
AGCCTCCCCAGCCAGCCCAGTTCCCTCCCTGACCTCTCACAGAGACCTCCCGACTCCTATAGTGGACTCG
GGAGGGCAGGCACAACAGCGGGTGCCAGCGAGATCAAGCGGGAGGAGAAAGAGGATGAGGAAATCGCATC
AGTAGCCGACGCCGAAGAGGACAAGAAGGACCTGAAGGTCCCACGCACGCGCACCAGCAGTACAGATGAG
GTGCTGTCCCTGGAGGAGAAGGACCTGAGGGACCGGGAGAGGCGTATGGCCAATAACGCTCGGGAGCGGG
TGCGCGTGCGGGACATTAACGAGGCCTTCCGGGAGCTGGGCCGCATGTGCCAGCTGCACCTCAAGTCGGA
TAAGGCGCAGACCAAGCTGCTCATCCTGCAGCAGGCGGTGCAGGTCATCCTGGGCCTGGAGCAGCAGGTG
CGAGAACGCAACCTGAACCCCAAAGCAGCCTGCTTGAAGCGGAGGGAGGAGGAGAAGGTGTCTGGCGTGG
TCGGGGACCCACAGCTGCCCCTGTCAGCCGCCCACCCGGGCCTGGGTGAGGCCCACAACCCAGCCGGGCA
CCTGTGAGGATCCCGGGTGGCATCCCTGTGACCCCTCCCCAGTGCCTCTCCTGGCCCTGGAAGTTGCCAC
TCCAGTGCCCACCAGCCTTGTCCTAATAAAATTAAGTTGCATCATTTTGTCTGACTAGGTGTCCTTCTAT
AATATTATGGGGTGGAGGGGGGTGGTATGGAGCAAGGGGCAAGTTGGGAAGACAACCTGTAGGGCCTGCG
GGGTCTATTGGGAACCAAGCTGGAGTGCAGTGGCACAATCTTGGCTCACTGCAATCTCCGCCTCCTGGGT
TCAAGCGATTCTCCTGCCTCAGCCTCCCGAGTTGTTGGGATTCCAGGCATGCATGACCAGGCTCAGCTAA
TTTTTGTTTTTTTGGTAGAGACGGGGTTTCACCATATTGGCCAGGCTGGTCTCCAACTCCTAATCTCAGG
TGATCTACCCACCTTGGCCTCCCAAATTGCTGGGATTACAGGCGTGAACCACTGCTCCCTTCCCTGTCCT
TCTGATTTTAAAATAACTATACCAGCAGGAGGACGTCCAGACACAGCATAGGCTACCTGGCCATGCCCAA
CCGGTGGGACATTTGAGTTGCTTGCTTGGCACTGTCCTCTCATGCGTTGGGTCCACTCAGTAGATGCCTG
TTGAATTGGGTACGCGGCCAGCTTGGCTGTGGAATGTGTGTCAGTTAGGGTGTGGAAAGTCCCCAGGCTC
CCCAGCAGGCAGAAGTATGCAAAGCATGCATCTCAATTAGTCAGCAACCAGGTGTGGAAAGTCCCCAGGC
TCCCCAGCAGGCAGAAGTATGCAAAGCATGCATCTCAATTAGTCAGCAACCATAGTCCCGCCCCTAACTC
CGCCCATCCCGCCCCTAACTCCGCCCAGTTCCGCCCATTCTC
