>Addgene plasmid #34585 | p3xFLAG-mE47 | addgene partial sequence | sequence record 41609 | CMV-F 5'-CGCAAATGGGCGGTAGGCGTG-3'
GCAGAGCTCGTTTAGTGAACCGTCAGAATTAACCATGGACTACAAAGACCATGACGGTGATTATAAAGAT
CATGACATCGATTACAAGGATGACGATGACAAGCTTGCGGCCGCGAATTCAATGATGAACCAGTCTCAGA
GAATGGCACCCGTGGGCTCTGACAAGGAACTGAGTGACCTCCTGGACTTCAGCATGATGTTCCCGCTACC
TGTGGCCAATGGGAAGAGCCGGCCCGCCTCCCTCGGGGGAACCCAGTTTGCAGGCTCAGGACTGGAGGAC
CGACCCAGCTCAGGCTCCTGGGGCAGCAGTGACCAGAACAGTTCTTCCTTTGACCCTAGCCGGACATACA
GCGAAGGTGCCCACTTCAGTGACTCCCACAGCAGCCTGCCGCCTTCCACGTTCCTAGGAGCTGGGCTTGG
AGGCAAGGGCAGTGAGCGGAATGCCTATGCCACCTTTGGGAGAGACACCAGTGTTGGCACCTTGAGTCAG
GCTGGCTTCCTGCCAGGTGAGCTGAGCCTCAGCAGTCCCGGGCCACTGTCCCCATCGGGCATCAAGAGCA
GCTCCCAGTATTACCCCTCATTCCCCAGCAACCCTCGTCGGAGAGCTGCAGATGGTGGCCTGGATACTCA
GCCGAAGAAGGTCCGGAAGGTTCCGCCTGGTCTCCCTTCCTCGGTGTATCCGCCCAGCTCAGGTGACAGC
TACAGCAGGGATGCTGCAGCCTACCCCTCCGCCAAGACCCCCAGCAGCGCTTACCCCTCCCCCTTCTACG
TGGCAGATGGCAGCCTGCACCCATCA
