>Addgene plasmid #34585 | p3xFLAG-mE47 | addgene partial sequence | sequence record 136711 | hGH-PA-R 5'-CCAGCTTGGTTCCCAATAGA-3'
CTTGCCCCTTGCTCCATACCACCCCCCTCCACCCCATAATATTATAGAAGGACACCTAGTCAGACAAAAT
GATGCAACTTAATTTTATTAGGACAAGGCTGGTGGGCACTGGAGTGGCAACTTCCAGGGCCAGGAGAGGC
ACTGGGGAGGGGTCACAGGGATGCCACCCGGGATCCTCACAGGTGCCCGGCTGGGTTGTGGGCCTCACCC
AGGCCCGGGTGGGCGGCTGACAGGGGCAGCTGTGGGTCCCCGACCACGCCAGACACCTTCTCCTCCTCCC
TCCGCTTCAAGCAGGCTGCTTTGGGGTTCAGGTTGCGTTCTCGCACCTGCTGCTCCAGGCCCAGGATGAC
CTGCACCGCCTGCTGCAGGATGAGCAGCTTGGTCTGCGCCTTATCCGACTTGAGGTGCAGCTGGCACATG
CGGCCCAGCTCCCGGAAGGCCTCGTTAATGTCCCGCACGCGCACCCGCTCCCGAGCGTTATTGGCCATAC
GCCTCTCCCGGTCCCTCAGGTCCTTCTCCTCCAGGGACAGCACCTCATCTGTACTGCTGGTGCGCGTGCG
TGGGACCTTCAGGTCCTTCTTGTCCTCTTCGGCGTCGGCTACTGATGCGATTTCCTCATCCTCTTTCTCC
TCCCGCTTGATCTCGCTGGCACCCGCTGTTGTGCCTGCCCTCCCGAGTCCACTATAGGAGTCGGGAGGTC
TCTGTGAGAGGTCAGGGAGGGAACTGGGCTGGCTGGGGAGGCTGGCATGGTTATGCAAAAGACTGGCCCC
